Addgene plasmid #124158: pBABE (hygro) mEOS2 hYAP 1-1delta
Purpose: Protein expression for funtional studies of cell growth promotion
Depositing lab: Megan Finch-Edmondson & Marius Sudol. Depositing organization: National University of Singapore. Publication: Identification, basic characterization and evolutionary analysis of differentially spliced mRNA isoforms of human YAP1 gene. Gaffney CJ, Oka T, Mazack V, Hilman D, Gat U, Muramatsu T, Inazawa J, Golden A, Carey DJ, Farooq A, Tromp G, Sudol M. Gene. 2012 Nov 10;509(2):215-22. doi: 10.1016/j.gene.2012.08.025. Epub 2012 Aug 24. PubMed 22939869.
Backbone
  Vector backbone: pBABE (hygro)
  Vector type: Unspecified
Growth in bacteria
  Bacterial resistance: Ampicillin, 100 μg/mL
  Growth temperature: 37°C
  Growth strain: DH5alpha
  Copy number: High Copy
Gene/Insert
  Gene/Insert name: mEOS2-YAP1
  Species: H. sapiens (human)
  Mutation: None (Wild Type)
  GenBank ID: NP_001269028
  Entrez Gene: YAP1 (a.k.a. COB1, YAP, YAP-1, YAP2, YAP65, YKI)
  Cloning method: Restriction Enzyme; 5′ cloning site EcoRI (unknown if destroyed); 3′ cloning site YAP cloned EcoRI-SalI immediately 3' to mEOS2 (unknown if destroyed)
Terms and licenses: Academic/Nonprofit Terms; Industry Terms: Not Available to Industry
Depositor comments: Insert size is approximately 3470. The insert is a fusion of mEOS2 and YAP1.
How to cite: pBABE (hygro) mEOS2 hYAP 1-1delta was a gift from Megan Finch-Edmondson & Marius Sudol (Addgene plasmid # 124158 ; http://n2t.net/addgene:124158 ; RRID:Addgene_124158)
