[The description below was written by a language model from this plasmid's Addgene catalogue record and pLannotate feature annotations shown in this document.]
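Description:
pBABE (hygro) mEOS2 hYAP 1-1delta is a Moloney murine leukemia virus–based retroviral expression plasmid built on the pBABE (hygro) backbone, although the catalogue entry leaves the vector type unspecified. It is maintained in E. coli through a high-copy ColE1/pUC-type origin and an ampicillin resistance gene (β-lactamase) driven by its own bla promoter. The annotated 7,286-nt sequence shows the retroviral elements expected of this backbone. An MMLV long terminal repeat is followed by a packaging signal (Ψ) and a truncated gag segment lacking its start codon, and the cargo is closed by a downstream LTR. When the plasmid is introduced into a packaging cell line, these elements allow the transcript between the LTRs to be packaged into virions and integrated into target cells. No separate promoter is annotated upstream of the insert, so expression is presumably driven from the 5′ LTR, as is usual for pBABE vectors.

The payload is a fusion of mEos2, a green photoconvertible fluorescent protein, placed N-terminal to human YAP1. The YAP1 coding sequence was cloned EcoRI–SalI immediately 3′ to mEos2 and is recorded as wild type. The name indicates the 1-1delta splice isoform, one of the differentially spliced YAP1 variants characterised in the associated publication. The depositor gives an insert size of roughly 3,470, whereas the two annotated coding regions together span about 2.1 kb, and the record does not explain the difference. Downstream of the fusion, an SV40 enhancer/early promoter drives the hygromycin phosphotransferase gene (hph), allowing hygromycin selection of stably transduced mammalian cells. The stated purpose is protein expression for functional studies of cell growth promotion. The mEos2 tag would additionally allow fluorescence tracking of this YAP1 isoform.
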