Features (pLannotate 1.2.2; 13 found; start..end, strand, type, name):
     17..694     +  CDS            mEos2: mEos2 is a photoconvertible green/yellow fluorescent protein published in 2009, derived from Lobophyllia hemprichii. It has moderate acid sensitivity.
    701..2110    +  CDS            YAP1 (fragment): YAP1_HUMAN - Also known as YAP65. Experimental evidence at protein level: Swiss-Prot protein existence level 1. [Isoform 3]: Activates the C-terminal fragment (CTF) of ERBB4 (isoform 3). From Homo sapiens (Human).
   2130..2459    +  promoter       SV40 promoter: SV40 enhancer and early promoter
   2533..3555    +  CDS            hph: KHYB_ECOLX - Experimental evidence at protein level: Swiss-Prot protein existence level 1. The aminoglycoside phosphotransferases achieve inactivation of their antibiotic substrates by phosphorylation. Only phosphorylates hygromycin and closely related compounds such as demethyl analogs and destomycin. From Escherichia coli.
   3586..3608    +  rep_origin     f1 ori (fragment): f1 bacteriophage origin of replication; arrow indicates direction of (+) strand synthesis
   3605..4174    +  rep_origin     ori: high-copy-number ColE1/pMB1/pBR322/pUC origin of replication
   4234..4355    +  LTR            3' LTR (ΔU3) (fragment): self-inactivating 3' long terminal repeat (LTR) from Moloney murine leukemia virus
   4356..4825    +  LTR            LTR: long terminal repeat from Moloney murine leukemia virus
   4940..5800    -  CDS            AmpR: β-lactamase; bla; confers resistance to ampicillin, carbenicillin, and related antibiotics
   5801..5905    -  promoter       AmpR promoter: bla
   5936..6405    +  LTR            LTR: long terminal repeat from Moloney murine leukemia virus
   6529..6803    +  misc_feature   MESV Ψ (fragment): packaging signal of murine embryonic stem cell virus
   6870..7286    +  CDS            gag (truncated): truncated Moloney murine leukemia virus (MMLV) gag gene lacking the start codon
>Addgene plasmid #124158 | pBABE (hygro) mEOS2 hYAP 1-1delta | addgene full sequence | sequence record 240685 | Addgene NGS Result
GGCCGGATCCGCCACCATGAGTGCGATTAAGCCAGACATGAAGATCAAACTCCGTATGGAAGGCAACGTA
AACGGGCACCACTTTGTGATCGACGGAGATGGTACAGGCAAGCCTTTTGAGGGAAAACAGAGTATGGATC
TTGAAGTCAAAGAGGGCGGACCTCTGCCTTTTGCCTTTGATATCCTGACCACTGCATTCCATTACGGCAA
CAGGGTATTCGCCAAATATCCAGACAACATACAAGACTATTTTAAGCAGTCGTTTCCTAAGGGGTATTCG
TGGGAACGAAGCTTGACTTTCGAAGACGGGGGCATTTGCATTGCCAGAAACGACATAACAATGGAAGGGG
ACACTTTCTATAATAAAGTTCGATTTTATGGTACCAACTTTCCCGCCAATGGTCCAGTTATGCAGAAGAA
GACGCTGAAATGGGAGCCCTCCACTGAGAAAATGTATGTGCGTGATGGAGTGCTGACGGGTGATATTCAT
ATGGCTTTGTTGCTTGAAGGAAATGCCCATTACCGATGTGACTTCAGAACTACTTACAAAGCTAAGGAGA
AGGGTGTCAAGTTACCAGGCTACCACTTTGTGGACCACTGCATTGAGATTTTAAGCCATGACAAAGATTA
CAACAAGGTTAAGCTGTATGAGCATGCTGTTGCTCATTCTGGATTGCCTGACAATGCCAGACGAGAATTC
ATGGATCCCGGGCAGCAGCCGCCGCCTCAACCGGCCCCCCAGGGCCAAGGGCAGCCGCCTTCGCAGCCCC
CGCAGGGGCAGGGCCCGCCGTCCGGACCCGGGCAACCGGCACCCGCGGCGACCCAGGCGGCGCCGCAGGC
ACCCCCCGCCGGGCATCAGATCGTGCACGTCCGCGGGGACTCGGAGACCGACCTGGAGGCGCTCTTCAAC
GCCGTCATGAACCCCAAGACGGCCAACGTGCCCCAGACCGTGCCCATGAGGCTCCGGAAGCTGCCCGACT
CCTTCTTCAAGCCGCCGGAGCCCAAATCCCACTCCCGACAGGCCAGTACTGATGCAGGCACTGCAGGAGC
CCTGACTCCACAGCATGTTCGAGCTCATTCCTCTCCAGCTTCTCTGCAGTTGGGAGCTGTTTCTCCTGGG
ACACTGACCCCCACTGGAGTAGTCTCTGGCCCAGCAGCTACACCCACAGCTCAGCATCTTCGACAGTCTT
CTTTTGAGATACCTGATGATGTACCTCTGCCAGCAGGTTGGGAGATGGCAAAGACATCTTCTGGTCAGAG
ATACTTCTTAAATCACATCGATCAGACAACAACATGGCAGGACCCCAGGAAGGCCATGCTGTCCCAGATG
AACGTCACAGCCCCCACCAGTCCACCAGTGCAGCAGAATATGATGAACTCGGCTTCAGCCATGAACCAGA
GAATCAGTCAGAGTGCTCCAGTGAAACAGCCACCACCCCTGGCTCCCCAGAGCCCACAGGGAGGCGTCAT
GGGTGGCAGCAACTCCAACCAGCAGCAACAGATGCGACTGCAGCAACTGCAGATGGAGAAGGAGAGGCTG
CGGCTGAAACAGCAAGAACTGCTTCGGCAGGTGAGGCCACAGGCAATGCGGAATATCAATCCCAGCACAG
CAAATTCTCCAAAATGTCAGGAGTTAGCCCTGCGTAGCCAGTTACCAACACTGGAGCAGGATGGTGGGAC
TCAAAATCCAGTGTCTTCTCCCGGGATGTCTCAGGAATTGAGAACAATGACGACCAATAGCTCAGATCCT
TTCCTTAACAGTGGCACCTATCACTCTCGAGATGAGAGTACAGACAGTGGACTAAGCATGAGCAGCTACA
GTGTCCCTCGAACCCCAGATGACTTCCTGAACAGTGTGGATGAGATGGATACAGGTGATACTATCAACCA
AAGCACCCTGCCCTCACAGCAGAACCGTTTCCCAGACTACCTTGAAGCCATTCCTGGGACAAATGTGGAC
CTTGGAACACTGGAAGGAGATGGAATGAACATAGAAGGAGAGGAGCTGATGCCAAGTCTGCAGGAAGCTT
TGAGTTCTGACATCCTTAATGACATGGAGTCTGTTTTGGCTGCCACCAAGCTAGATAAAGAAAGCTTTCT
TACATGGTTATAGGTCGACCCTGTGGAATGTGTGTCAGTTAGGGTGTGGAAAGTCCCCAGGCTCCCCAGC
AGGCAGAAGTATGCAAAGCATGCATCTCAATTAGTCAGCAACCAGGTGTGGAAAGTCCCCAGGCTCCCCA
GCAGGCAGAAGTATGCAAAGCATGCATCTCAATTAGTCAGCAACCATAGTCCCGCCCCTAACTCCGCCCA
TCCCGCCCCTAACTCCGCCCAGTTCCGCCCATTCTCCGCCCCATGGCTGACTAATTTTTTTTATTTATGC
AGAGGCCGAGGCCGCCTCGGCCTCTGAGCTATTCCAGAAGTAGTGAGGAGGCTTTTTTGGAGGCCTAGGC
TTTTGCAAAAAGCTTGCCAGCTGGGGCGCCCTCTGGTAAGGTTGGGAAGCCCTGCAGATCTGATCCCGGG
GGGCAATGAGATATGAAAAAGCCTGAACTCACCGCGACGTCTGTCGAGAAGTTTCTGATCGAAAAGTTCG
ACAGCGTCTCCGACCTGATGCAGCTCTCGGAGGGCGAAGAATCTCGTGCTTTCAGCTTCGATGTAGGAGG
GCGTGGATATGTCCTGCGGGTAAATAGCTGCGCCGATGGTTTCTACAAAGATCGTTATGTTTATCGGCAC
TTTGCATCGGCCGCGCTCCCGATTCCGGAAGTGCTTGACATTGGGGAATTTAGCGAGAGCCTGACCTATT
GCATCTCCCGCCGTGCACAGGGTGTCACGTTGCAAGACCTGCCTGAAACCGAACTGCCCGCTGTTCTGCA
GCCGGTCGCGGAGGCCATGGATGCGATCGCTGCGGCCGATCTTAGCCAGACGAGCGGGTTCGGCCCATTC
GGACCGCAAGGAATCGGTCAATACACTACATGGCGTGATTTCATATGCGCGATTGCTGATCCCCATGTGT
ATCACTGGCAAACTGTGATGGACGACACCGTCAGTGCGTCCGTCGCGCAGGCTCTCGATGAGCTGATGCT
TTGGGCCGAGGACTGCCCCGAAGTCCGGCACCTCGTGCACGCGGATTTCGGCTCCAACAATGTCCTGACG
GACAATGGCCGCATAACAGCGGTCATTGACTGGAGCGAGGCGATGTTCGGGGATTCCCAATACGAGGTCG
CCAACATCTTCTTCTGGAGGCCGTGGTTGGCTTGTATGGAGCAGCAGACGCGCTACTTCGAGCGGAGGCA
TCCGGAGCTTGCAGGATCGCCGCGGCTCCGGGCGTATATGCTCCGCATTGGTCTTGACCAACTCTATCAG
AGCTTGGTTGACGGCAATTTCGATGATGCAGCTTGGGCGCAGGGTCGATGCGACGCAATCGTCCGATCCG
GAGCCGGGACTGTCGGGCGTACACAAATCGCCCGCAGAAGCGCGGCCGTCTGGACCGATGGCTGTGTAGA
AGTACTCGCCGATAGTGGAAACCGACGCCCCAGCACTCGTCCGAGGGCAAAGGAATAGAGTAGATGCCGA
CCGGGATCTATCGATGCGGCGGGTGTGGTGGTTACGCGTAATCTGCTGCTTGCAAACAAAAAAACCACCG
CTACCAGCGGTGGTTTGTTTGCCGGATCAAGAGCTACCAACTCTTTTTCCGAAGGTAACTGGCTTCAGCA
GAGCGCAGATACCAAATACTGTTCTTCTAGTGTAGCCGTAGTTAGGCCACCACTTCAAGAACTCTGTAGC
ACCGCCTACATACCTCGCTCTGCTAATCCTGTTACCAGTGGCTGCTGCCAGTGGCGATAAGTCGTGTCTT
ACCGGGTTGGACTCAAGACGATAGTTACCGGATAAGGCGCAGCGGTCGGGCTGAACGGGGGGTTCGTGCA
CACAGCCCAGCTTGGAGCGAACGACCTACACCGAACTGAGATACCTACAGCGTGAGCTATGAGAAAGCGC
CACGCTTCCCGAAGGGAGAAAGGCGGACAGGTATCCGGTAAGCGGCAGGGTCGGAACAGGAGAGCGCACG
AGGGAGCTTCCAGGGGGAAACGCCTGGTATCTTTATAGTCCTGTCGGGTTTCGCCACCTCTGACTTGAGC
GTCGATTTTTGTGATGCTCGTCAGGGGGGCGGAGCCTATGGAAAAACGCCAGCAACGCATCGATAAAATA
AAAGATTTTATTTAGTCTCCAGAAAAAGGGGGGAATGAAAGACCCCACCTGTAGGTTTGGCAAGCTAGCT
TAAGTAACGCCATTTTGCAAGGCATGGAAAAATACATAACTGAGAATAGAGAAGTTCAGATCAAGGTCAG
GAACAGATGGAACAGCTGAATATGGGCCAAACAGGATATCTGTGGTAAGCAGTTCCTGCCCCGGCTCAGG
GCCAAGAACAGATGGAACAGCTGAATATGGGCCAAACAGGATATCTGTGGTAAGCAGTTCCTGCCCCGGC
TCAGGGCCAAGAACAGATGGTCCCCAGATGCGGTCCAGCCCTCAGCAGTTTCTAGAGAACCATCAGATGT
TTCCAGGGTGCCCCAAGGACCTGAAATGACCCTGTGCCTTATTTGAACTAACCAATCAGTTCGCTTCTCG
CTTCTGTTCGCGCGCTTCTGCTCCCCGAGCTCAATAAAAGAGCCCACAACCCCTCACTCGGGGCGCCAGT
CCTCCGATTGACTGAGTCGCCCGGGTACCCGTGTATCCAATAAACCCTCTTGCAGTTGCATCCGACTTGT
GGTCTCGCTGTTCCTTGGGAGGGTCTCCTCTGAGTGATTGACTACCCGTCAGCGGGGGTCTTTCACATGC
AGCATGTATCAAAATTAATTTGGTTTTTTTTCTTAAGTATTTACATTAAATGGCCATAGTGCGGCCGCAA
ATCAATCTAAAGTATATATGAGTAAACTTGGTCTGACAGTTACCAATGCTTAATCAGTGAGGCACCTATC
TCAGCGATCTGTCTATTTCGTTCATCCATAGTTGCCTGACTCCCCGTCGTGTAGATAACTACGATACGGG
AGGGCTTACCATCTGGCCCCAGTGCTGCAATGATACCGCGAGACCCACGCTCACCGGCTCCAGATTTATC
AGCAATAAACCAGCCAGCCGGAAGGGCCGAGCGCAGAAGTGGTCCTGCAACTTTATCCGCCTCCATCCAG
TCTATTAATTGTTGCCGGGAAGCTAGAGTAAGTAGTTCGCCAGTTAATAGTTTGCGCAACGTTGTTGCCA
TTGCTACAGGCATCGTGGTGTCACGCTCGTCGTTTGGTATGGCTTCATTCAGCTCCGGTTCCCAACGATC
AAGGCGAGTTACATGATCCCCCATGTTGTGCAAAAAAGCGGTTAGCTCCTTCGGTCCTCCGATCGTTGTC
AGAAGTAAGTTGGCCGCAGTGTTATCACTCATGGTTATGGCAGCACTGCATAATTCTCTTACTGTCATGC
CATCCGTAAGATGCTTTTCTGTGACTGGTGAGTACTCAACCAAGTCATTCTGAGAATAGTGTATGCGGCG
ACCGAGTTGCTCTTGCCCGGCGTCAATACGGGATAATACCGCGCCACATAGCAGAACTTTAAAAGTGCTC
ATCATTGGAAAACGTTCTTCGGGGCGAAAACTCTCAAGGATCTTACCGCTGTTGAGATCCAGTTCGATGT
AACCCACTCGTGCACCCAACTGATCTTCAGCATCTTTTACTTTCACCAGCGTTTCTGGGTGAGCAAAAAC
AGGAAGGCAAAATGCCGCAAAAAAGGGAATAAGGGCGACACGGAAATGTTGAATACTCATACTCTTCCTT
TTTCAATATTATTGAAGCATTTATCAGGGTTATTGTCTCATGAGCGGATACATATTTGAATGTATTTAGA
AAAATAAACAAATAGGGGTTCCGCGCACATTTCCCCGAAAAGTGCCACCTGCAGCCTGAATATGGGCCAA
ACAGGATATCTGTGGTAAGCAGTTCCTGCCCCGGCTCAGGGCCAAGAACAGATGGAACAGCTGAATATGG
GCCAAACAGGATATCTGTGGTAAGCAGTTCCTGCCCCGGCTCAGGGCCAAGAACAGATGGTCCCCAGATG
CGGTCCAGCCCTCAGCAGTTTCTAGAGAACCATCAGATGTTTCCAGGGTGCCCCAAGGACCTGAAATGAC
CCTGTGCCTTATTTGAACTAACCAATCAGTTCGCTTCTCGCTTCTGTTCGCGCGCTTCTGCTCCCCGAGC
TCAATAAAAGAGCCCACAACCCCTCACTCGGGGCGCCAGTCCTCCGATTGACTGAGTCGCCCGGGTACCC
GTGTATCCAATAAACCCTCTTGCAGTTGCATCCGACTTGTGGTCTCGCTGTTCCTTGGGAGGGTCTCCTC
TGAGTGATTGACTACCCGTCAGCGGGGGTCTTTCATTTGGGGGCTCGTCCGGGATCGGGAGACCCCTGCC
CAGGGACCACCGACCCACCACCGGGAGGCAAGCTGGCCAGCAACTTATCTGTGTCTGTCCGATTGTCTAG
TGTCTATGACTGATTTTATGCGCCTGCGTCGGTACTAGTTAGCTAACTAGCTCTGTATCTGGCGGACCCG
TGGTGGAACTGACGAGTTCTGAACACCCGGCCGCAACCCTGGGAGACGTCCCAGGGACTTTGGGGGCCGT
TTTTGTGGCCCGACCTGAGGAAGGGAGTCGATGTGGAATCCGACCCCGTCAGGATATGTGGTTCTGGTAG
GAGACGAGAACCTAAAACAGTTCCCGCCTCCGTCTGAATTTTTGCTTTCGGTTTGGAACCGAAGCCGCGC
GTCTTGTCTGCTGCAGCGCTGCAGCATCGTTCTGTGTTGTCTCTGTCTGACTGTGTTTCTGTATTTGTCT
GAAAATTAGGGCCAGACTGTTACCACTCCCTTAAGTTTGACCTTAGGTCACTGGAAAGATGTCGAGCGGA
TCGCTCACAACCAGTCGGTAGATGTCAAGAAGAGACGTTGGGTTACCTTCTGCTCTGCAGAATGGCCAAC
CTTTAACGTCGGATGGCCGCGAGACGGCACCTTTAACCGAGACCTCATCACCCAGGTTAAGATCAAGGTC
TTTTCACCTGGCCCGCATGGACACCCAGACCAGGTCCCCTACATCGTGACCTGGGAAGCCTTGGCTTTTG
ACCCCCCTCCCTGGGTCAAGCCCTTTGTACACCCTAAGCCTCCGCCTCCTCTTCCTCCATCCGCCCCGTC
TCTCCCCCTTGAACCTCCTCGTTCGACCCCGCCTCGATCCTCCCTTTATCCAGCCCTCACTCCTTCTCTA
GGCGCC
